Addgene plasmid #30515: pCS2+ macroH2A1.2-GFP-HA
Depositing lab: John Gurdon. Publication: Histone variant macroH2A confers resistance to nuclear reprogramming. Pasque V, Gillich A, Garrett N, Gurdon JB. EMBO J. 2011 May 6;30(12):2373-87. doi: 10.1038/emboj.2011.144. PubMed 21552206.
Backbone
  Vector backbone: pDEST pCS2+ att-eGFP-HA (C term eGFP-HA)
  Vector type: Mammalian Expression ; Xenopus/Zebrafish expression.
Growth in bacteria
  Bacterial resistance: Ampicillin, 100 μg/mL
  Growth temperature: 37°C
  Growth strain: Top10/P3
  Copy number: High Copy
Gene/Insert
  Gene/Insert name: macroH2A1.2-C (alt name: macroH2A1.2 isoform 1 ATG NO STOP)
  Species: M. musculus (mouse)
  Insert size (bp): 1119
  Mutation: NO STOP
  GenBank ID: CCDS26557.1
  Entrez Gene: Macroh2a1 (a.k.a. H2AF12M, H2afy, mH2a1)
  Tag / fusion protein: eGFP (C terminal on backbone); triple HA (C terminal on backbone)
  Cloning method: Gateway Cloning
  Sequencing primers: 5′ SP6
Terms and licenses: Academic/Nonprofit Terms; Industry Terms: Not Available to Industry
How to cite: pCS2+ macroH2A1.2-GFP-HA was a gift from John Gurdon (Addgene plasmid # 30515 ; http://n2t.net/addgene:30515 ; RRID:Addgene_30515)
