[The description below was written by a language model from this plasmid's Addgene catalogue record and pLannotate feature annotations shown in this document.]
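Description:
pCS2+ macroH2A1.2-GFP-HA is a 6.1 kb expression plasmid built by Gateway recombination into a pCS2+ destination vector that supplies C-terminal eGFP and triple-HA tags. It is catalogued for expression in mammalian cells and in Xenopus or zebrafish. In bacteria it is maintained at high copy from a ColE1/pUC-type origin and selected with ampicillin through the β-lactamase gene. An f1 origin and remnants of the lac promoter/operator, lacI and lacZα regions are carried over from the parental backbone and have no role in expression of the insert.

The payload is the mouse histone variant macroH2A1.2 (Macroh2a1, also known as H2afy) coding sequence, about 1.1 kb, with its own start codon but with the stop codon removed. Translation therefore continues across the attB2 recombination scar into EGFP and then the HA epitopes. The annotation detects only a fragment of the 3xHA element, so the full extent of the tag is not confirmed by the feature table. The open reading frame is flanked by attB1 and attB2, lies downstream of the simian CMV IE94 enhancer/promoter, and is followed by an SV40 polyadenylation signal, giving strong constitutive expression after transfection or DNA injection. An SP6 promoter sits between the CMV element and attB1, which is the standard pCS2+ arrangement allowing in vitro synthesis of sense mRNA for microinjection into oocytes or embryos. T7 and T3 promoter sequences lie downstream in the opposite orientation.

The fusion lets macroH2A1.2 be followed by fluorescence and detected or immunoprecipitated via HA. The associated publication concerns the contribution of macroH2A to resistance against nuclear reprogramming.
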