Features (pLannotate 1.2.2; 19 found; start..end, strand, type, name):
     41..1156    +  CDS            Macroh2a1: H2AY_MOUSE - Also known as H2afy From Mus musculus (Mouse).
   1173..1197    -  protein_bind   attB2: mutant version of attB; recombination site for the Gateway® BP reaction BP Clonase™
   1205..1921    +  CDS            EGFP: EGFP is a basic (constitutively fluorescent) green fluorescent protein published in 1996, derived from Aequorea victoria. It is reported to be a rapidly-maturing weak dimer with moderate acid sensitivity.
   1928..1944    +  CDS            3xHA (fragment): three tandem HA epitope tags
   2017..2034    -  promoter       T7 promoter (fragment): promoter for bacteriophage T7 RNA polymerase
   2039..2173    -  polyA_signal   SV40 poly(A) signal: SV40 polyadenylation signal
   2286..2304    -  promoter       T3 promoter: promoter for bacteriophage T3 RNA polymerase
   2349..2365    -  protein_bind   lac operator: The lac repressor binds to the lac operator to inhibit transcription in E. coli. This inhibition can be relieved by adding lactose or isopropyl-β-D-thiogalactopyranoside (IPTG). lac repressor encoded by lacI
   2373..2403    -  promoter       lac promoter: promoter for the E. coli lac operon
   2418..2439    -  protein_bind   CAP binding site: CAP binding activates transcription in the presence of cAMP. E. coli catabolite activator protein
   2452..2544    -  CDS            lacI (fragment): lac repressor; lacI; The lac repressor binds to the lac operator to inhibit transcription in E. coli. This inhibition can be relieved by adding lactose or isopropyl-β-D-thiogalactopyranoside (IPTG).
   2727..3315    -  rep_origin     ori: high-copy-number ColE1/pMB1/pBR322/pUC origin of replication
   3486..4346    -  CDS            AmpR: β-lactamase; bla; confers resistance to ampicillin, carbenicillin, and related antibiotics
   4347..4451    -  promoter       AmpR promoter: bla
   4504..4932    -  rep_origin     f1 ori (sequence partly withheld): f1 bacteriophage origin of replication; arrow indicates direction of (+) strand synthesis
   4937..5003    -  CDS            lacZα (fragment): LacZα fragment of β-galactosidase; lacZ fragment
   5006..5990    +  promoter       CMV IE94 promoter: enhancer/promoter region of simian cytomegalovirus major immediate early transcription unit IE94
   6025..6043    +  promoter       SP6 promoter: promoter for bacteriophage SP6 RNA polymerase
   6098..20      +  protein_bind   attB1 (across the origin): mutant version of attB; recombination site for the Gateway® BP reaction BP Clonase™
>Addgene plasmid #30515 | pCS2+ macroH2A1.2-GFP-HA | depositor full sequence | sequence record 36610 | pCS2+ macroH2A1.2-GFP-HA
TTTGTACAAAAAAGCAGGCTCCGCGGCCGCCCCCTTCACCATGTCGAGCCGCGGCGGGAAGAAGAAATCC
ACCAAGACCTCCCGGTCAGCCAAGGCCGGAGTCATCTTCCCTGTGGGACGCATGCTTCGGTACATCAAGA
AAGGCCACCCTAAGTATAGGATCGGAGTGGGGGCACCTGTGTACATGGCTGCTGTCCTGGAGTACCTGAC
TGCTGAGATCCTGGAGCTGGCTGGCAATGCAGCAAGAGACAACAAGAAGGGACGGGTCACACCCCGGCAC
ATCCTGTTAGCTGTGGCCAATGATGAAGAGCTAAACCAGCTGCTAAAGGGTGTCACCATAGCCAGCGGGG
GCGTGTTGCCGAATATCCATCCTGAGTTGCTAGCGAAGAAGCGAGGATCCAAGGGAAAATTGGAAGCCAT
CATCACGCCTCCGCCGGCCAAAAAGGCCAAGTCTCCATCCCAGAAGAAGCCAGTGGCTAAGAAGACAGGA
GGCAAGAAAGGGGCCCGGAAGTCTAAGAAGAAGCAGGGAGAAGTGAGCAAGGCGGCCAGCGCAGACAGTA
CGACGGAGGGCACGCCTACAGACGGCTTCACTGTCCTCTCCACCAAGAGCCTCTTCCTCGGCCAGAAGCT
GAACCTTATTCACAGTGAAATCAGTAATTTAGCCGGCTTTGAGGTGGAGGCCATAATCAATCCTACCAAT
GCTGACATTGACCTTAAAGATGACCTAGGAAACACACTGGAGAAGAAGGGCGGCAAGGAGTTTGTAGAAG
CTGTTCTGGAACTCCGGAAAAAGAACGGGCCCTTGGAGGTAGCTGGAGCTGCTATTAGTGCAGGCCATGG
CCTGCCTGCCAAGTTTGTGATCCACTGTAATAGTCCTGTCTGGGGTGCAGACAAATGTGAAGAACTTCTA
GAAAAGACGGTGAAAAACTGCTTGGCTCTAGCTGATGACAGAAAGCTGAAATCCATCGCCTTCCCATCCA
TTGGCAGCGGCAGGAACGGGTTCCCGAAGCAGACAGCGGCCCAGCTCATTCTGAAGGCCATCTCCAGCTA
CTTTGTCTCCACGATGTCCTCCTCCATCAAAACTGTGTACTTCATGCTTTTTGACAGTGAGAGCATAGGT
ATCTATGTGCAGGAAATGGCCAAGCTGGACGCCAACAAGGGTGGGCGCGCCGACCCAGCTTTCTTGTACA
AAGTGGTTGCTAGCATGGTGAGCAAGGGCGAGGAGCTGTTCACCGGGGTGGTGCCCATCCTGGTCGAGCT
GGACGGCGACGTAAACGGCCACAAGTTCAGCGTGTCCGGCGAGGGCGAGGGCGATGCCACCTACGGCAAG
CTGACCCTGAAGTTCATCTGCACCACCGGCAAGCTGCCCGTGCCCTGGCCCACCCTCGTGACCACCCTGA
CCTACGGCGTGCAGTGCTTCAGCCGCTACCCCGACCACATGAAGCAGCACGACTTCTTCAAGTCCGCCAT
GCCCGAAGGCTACGTCCAGGAGCGCACCATCTTCTTCAAGGACGACGGCAACTACAAGACCCGCGCCGAG
GTGAAGTTCGAGGGCGACACCCTGGTGAACCGCATCGAGCTGAAGGGCATCGACTTCAAGGAGGACGGCA
ACATCCTGGGGCACAAGCTGGAGTACAACTACAACAGCCACAACGTCTATATCATGGCCGACAAGCAGAA
GAACGGCATCAAGGTGAACTTCAAGATCCGCCACAACATCGAGGACGGCAGCGTGCAGCTCGCCGACCAC
TACCAGCAGAACACCCCCATCGGCGACGGCCCCGTGCTGCTGCCCGACAACCACTACCTGAGCACCCAGT
CCGCCCTGAGCAAAGACCCCAACGAGAAGCGCGATCACATGGTCCTGCTGGAGTTCGTGACCGCCGCCGG
GATCACTCTCGGCATGGACGAGCTGTACAAGCTCGAGTACCCATACGATGTTCCAGATTACGCTTATCCT
TATGACGTACCTGACTATGCATACCCTTATGATGTACCAGACTACGCTATCTAGAACTATAGTGAGTCGT
ATTACGTAGATCCAGACATGATAAGATACATTGATGAGTTTGGACAAACCACAACTAGAATGCAGTGAAA
AAAATGCTTTATTTGTGAAATTTGTGATGCTATTGCTTTATTTGTAACCATTATAAGCTGCAATAAACAA
GTTAACAACAACAATTGCATTCATTTTATGTTTCAGGTTCAGGGGGAGGTGTGGGAGGTTTTTTAATTCG
CGGCCGCGGCGCCAATGCATTGGGCCCGGTACCCAGCTTTTGTTCCCTTTAGTGAGGGTTAATTGCGCGC
TTGGCGTAATCATGGTCATAGCTGTTTCCTGTGTGAAATTGTTATCCGCTCACAATTCCACACAACATAC
GAGCCGGAAGCATAAAGTGTAAAGCCTGGGGTGCCTAATGAGTGAGCTAACTCACATTAATTGCGTTGCG
CTCACTGCCCGCTTTCCAGTCGGGAAACCTGTCGTGCCAGCTGCATTAATGAATCGGCCAACGCGCGGGG
AGAGGCGGTTTGCGTATTGGGCGCTCTTCCGCTTCCTCGCTCACTGACTCGCTGCGCTCGGTCGTTCGGC
TGCGGCGAGCGGTATCAGCTCACTCAAAGGCGGTAATACGGTTATCCACAGAATCAGGGGATAACGCAGG
AAAGAACATGTGAGCAAAAGGCCAGCAAAAGGCCAGGAACCGTAAAAAGGCCGCGTTGCTGGCGTTTTTC
CATAGGCTCCGCCCCCCTGACGAGCATCACAAAAATCGACGCTCAAGTCAGAGGTGGCGAAACCCGACAG
GACTATAAAGATACCAGGCGTTTCCCCCTGGAAGCTCCCTCGTGCGCTCTCCTGTTCCGACCCTGCCGCT
TACCGGATACCTGTCCGCCTTTCTCCCTTCGGGAAGCGTGGCGCTTTCTCATAGCTCACGCTGTAGGTAT
CTCAGTTCGGTGTAGGTCGTTCGCTCCAAGCTGGGCTGTGTGCACGAACCCCCCGTTCAGCCCGACCGCT
GCGCCTTATCCGGTAACTATCGTCTTGAGTCCAACCCGGTAAGACACGACTTATCGCCACTGGCAGCAGC
CACTGGTAACAGGATTAGCAGAGCGAGGTATGTAGGCGGTGCTACAGAGTTCTTGAAGTGGTGGCCTAAC
TACGGCTACACTAGAAGGACAGTATTTGGTATCTGCGCTCTGCTGAAGCCAGTTACCTTCGGAAAAAGAG
TTGGTAGCTCTTGATCCGGCAAACAAACCACCGCTGGTAGCGGTGGTTTTTTTGTTTGCAAGCAGCAGAT
TACGCGCAGAAAAAAAGGATCTCAAGAAGATCCTTTGATCTTTTCTACGGGGTCTGACGCTCAGTGGAAC
GAAAACTCACGTTAAGGGATTTTGGTCATGAGATTATCAAAAAGGATCTTCACCTAGATCCTTTTAAATT
AAAAATGAAGTTTTAAATCAATCTAAAGTATATATGAGTAAACTTGGTCTGACAGTTACCAATGCTTAAT
CAGTGAGGCACCTATCTCAGCGATCTGTCTATTTCGTTCATCCATAGTTGCCTGACTCCCCGTCGTGTAG
ATAACTACGATACGGGAGGGCTTACCATCTGGCCCCAGTGCTGCAATGATACCGCGAGACCCACGCTCAC
CGGCTCCAGATTTATCAGCAATAAACCAGCCAGCCGGAAGGGCCGAGCGCAGAAGTGGTCCTGCAACTTT
ATCCGCCTCCATCCAGTCTATTAATTGTTGCCGGGAAGCTAGAGTAAGTAGTTCGCCAGTTAATAGTTTG
CGCAACGTTGTTGCCATTGCTACAGGCATCGTGGTGTCACGCTCGTCGTTTGGTATGGCTTCATTCAGCT
CCGGTTCCCAACGATCAAGGCGAGTTACATGATCCCCCATGTTGTGCAAAAAAGCGGTTAGCTCCTTCGG
TCCTCCGATCGTTGTCAGAAGTAAGTTGGCCGCAGTGTTATCACTCATGGTTATGGCAGCACTGCATAAT
TCTCTTACTGTCATGCCATCCGTAAGATGCTTTTCTGTGACTGGTGAGTACTCAACCAAGTCATTCTGAG
AATAGTGTATGCGGCGACCGAGTTGCTCTTGCCCGGCGTCAATACGGGATAATACCGCGCCACATAGCAG
AACTTTAAAAGTGCTCATCATTGGAAAACGTTCTTCGGGGCGAAAACTCTCAAGGATCTTACCGCTGTTG
AGATCCAGTTCGATGTAACCCACTCGTGCACCCAACTGATCTTCAGCATCTTTTACTTTCACCAGCGTTT
CTGGGTGAGCAAAAACAGGAAGGCAAAATGCCGCAAAAAAGGGAATAAGGGCGACACGGAAATGTTGAAT
ACTCATACTCTTCCTTTTTCAATATTATTGAAGCATTTATCAGGGTTATTGTCTCATGAGCGGATACATA
TTTGAATGTATTTAGAAAAATAAACAAATAGGGGTTCCGCGCACATTTCCCCGAAAAGTGCCACCTAAAT
TGTAAGCGTTAATATTTTGTTAAAATTCGCGTTAAATTTTTGTTAAATCAGCTCATTTTTTAACCAATAG
GCCGAAATCGGCAAAATCCCTTATAAATCAAAAGAATAGACCGAGATAGGGT
[37 nt withheld, positions 4603-4639]
AAAGAACGTGGACTCCAACGTCAAAGG
[49 nt withheld, positions 4667-4715]
T
[91 nt withheld, positions 4717-4807]
G
[124 nt withheld, positions 4809-4932]
CCCATTCGCCATTCAGGCTGCGCAACTGTTGGGAAGGGCGATCGGTGCGGGCCTCTTCGCTATTACGCCA
GTCGACCATAGCCAATTCAATATGGCGTATATGGACTCATGCCAATTCAATATGGTGGATCTGGACCTGT
GCCAATTCAATATGGCGTATATGGACTCGTGCCAATTCAATATGGTGGATCTGGACCCCAGCCAATTCAA
TATGGCGGACTTGGCACCATGCCAATTCAATATGGCGGACTTGGCACTGTGCCAACTGGGGAGGGGTCTA
CTTGGCACGGTGCCAAGTTTGAGGAGGGGTCTTGGCCCTGTGCCAAGTCCGCCATATTGAATTGGCATGG
TGCCAATAATGGCGGCCATATTGGCTATATGCCAGGATCAATATATAGGCAATATCCAATATGGCCCTAT
GCCAATATGGCTATTGGCCAGGTTCAATACTATGTATTGGCCCTATGCCATATAGTATTCCATATATGGG
TTTTCCTATTGACGTAGATAGCCCCTCCCAATGGGCGGTCCCATATACCATATATGGGGCTTCCTAATAC
CGCCCATAGCCACTCCCCCATTGACGTCAATGGTCTCTATATATGGTCTTTCCTATTGACGTCATATGGG
CGGTCCTATTGACGTATATGGCGCCTCCCCCATTGACGTCAATTACGGTAAATGGCCCGCCTGGCTCAAT
GCCCATTGACGTCAATAGGACCACCCACCATTGACGTCAATGGGATGGCTCATTGCCCATTCATATCCGT
TCTCACGCCCCCTATTGACGTCAATGACGGTAAATGGCCCACTTGGCAGTACATCAATATCTATTAATAG
TAACTTGGCAAGTACATTACTATTGGAAGGACGCCAGGGTACATTGGCAGTACTCCCATTGACGTCAATG
GCGGTAAATGGCCCGCGATGGCTGCCAAGTACATCCCCATTGACGTCAATGGGGAGGGGCAATGACGCAA
ATGGGCGTTCCATTGACGTAAATGGGCGGTAGGCGTGCCTAATGGGAGGTCTATATAAGCAATGCTCGTT
TAGGGAACCGCCATTCTGCCTGGGGACGTCGGAGCAAGCTTGATTTAGGTGACACTATAGAATACAAGCT
ACTTGTTCTTTTTGCAGGATCCCATCGATTCGAATTCAAGGATCAACAAG
