>Addgene plasmid #30515 | pCS2+ macroH2A1.2-GFP-HA | addgene partial sequence | sequence record 38553 | SP6 5'-ATTTAGGTGACACTATAG-3'
GGATCCCATCGATTCGAATTCAAGGATCAACAAGTTTGTACAAAAAAGCAGGCTCCGCGGCCGCCCCCTT
CACCATGTCGAGCCGCGGCGGGAAGAAGAAATCCACCAAGACCTCCCGGTCAGCCAAGGCCGGAGTCATC
TTCCCTGTGGGACGCATGCTTCGGTACATCAAGAAAGGCCACCCTAAGTATAGGATCGGAGTGGGGGCAC
CTGTGTACATGGCTGCTGTCCTGGAGTACCTGACTGCTGAGATCCTGGAGCTGGCTGGCAATGCAGCAAG
AGACAACAAGAAGGGACGGGTCACACCCCGGCACATCCTGTTAGCTGTGGCCAATGATGAAGAGCTAAAC
CAGCTGCTAAAGGGTGTCACCATAGCCAGCGGGGGCGTGTTGCCGAATATCCATCCTGAGTTGCTAGCGA
AGAAGCGAGGATCCAAGGGAAAATTGGAAGCCATCATCACGCCTCCGCCGGCCAAAAAGGCCAAGTCTCC
ATCCCAGAAGAAGCCAGTGGCTAAGAAGACAGGAGGCAAGAAAGGGGCCCGGAAGTCTAAGAAGAAGCAG
GGAGAAGTGAGCAAGGCGGCCAGCGCAGACAGTACGACGGAGGGCACACCTACAGACGGCTTCACTGTCC
TCTCCACCAAGAGCCTCTTCCTCGGCCAGAAGCTGAACCTTATTCACAGTGAAATCAGTAATTTAGCCGG
CTTTGAGGTGGAGGCCATAATCAATCCTACCAATGCTGACATTGACCTTAAAGATGACCTAGGAAACACA
CTGGAGAAGAAGGGCGGCAAGGAGTTTGTAGAAGCTGTTCTGGAACTCCGGAAAAAGAACGGGCCCTTGG
AGGTAGCTGGAGCTGCTATTAGTGCAGGCCATGGCCTGCCTGCCAAGTTTGTGATCCACTGTAATAGT
