>Addgene plasmid #30515 | pCS2+ macroH2A1.2-GFP-HA | addgene partial sequence | sequence record 38557 | EBV-rev 5'-GTGGTTTGTCCAAACTCATC-3'
TACGTATACGACTCACTATAGTTCTAGATAGCGTAGTCTGGTACATCATAAGGGTATGCATAGTCAGGTA
CGTCATAAGGATAAGCGTAATCTGGAACATCGTATGGGTACTCGAGCTTGTACAGCTCGTCCATGCCGAG
AGTGATCCCGGCGGCGGTCACGAACTCCAGCAGGACCATGTGATCGCGCTTCTCGTTGGGGTCTTTGCTC
AGGGCGGACTGGGTGCTCAGGTAGTGGTTGTCGGGCAGCAGCACGGGGCCGTCGCCGATGGGGGTGTTCT
GCTGGTAGTGGTCGGCGAGCTGCACGCTGCCGTCCTCGATGTTGTGGCGGATCTTGAAGTTCACCTTGAT
GCCGTTCTTCTGCTTGTCGGCCATGATATAGACGTTGTGGCTGTTGTAGTTGTACTCCAGCTTGTGCCCC
AGGATGTTGCCGTCCTCCTTGAAGTCGATGCCCTTCAGCTCGATGCGGTTCACCAGGGTGTCGCCCTCGA
ACTTCACCTCGGCGCGGGTCTTGTAGTTGCCGTCGTCCTTGAAGAAGATGGTGCGCTCCTGGACGTAGCC
TTCGGGCATGGCGGACTTGAAGAAGTCGTGCTGCTTCATGTGGTCGGGGTAGCGGCTGAAGCACTGCACG
CCGTAGGTCAGGGTGGTCACGAGGGTGGGCCAGGGCACGGGCAGCTTGCCGGTGGTGCAGATGAACTTCA
GGGTCAGCTTGCCGTAGGTGGCATCGCCCTCGCCCTCGCCGGACACGCTGAACTTGTGGCCGTTTACGTC
GCCGTCCAGCTCGACCAGGATGGGCACCACCCCGGTGAACAGCTCCTC
