>Addgene plasmid #30515 | pCS2+ macroH2A1.2-GFP-HA | addgene partial sequence | sequence record 39547 | EGFP-N 5'-CGTCGCCGTCCAGCTCGACCAG-3'
GCTCCTCGCCCTTGCTCACCATGCTAGCAACCACTTTGTACAAGAAAGCTGGGTCGGCGCGCCCACCCTT
GTTGGCGTCCAGCTTGGCCATTTCCTGCACATAGATACCTATGCTCTCACTGTCAAAAAGCATGAAGTAC
ACAGTTTTGATGGAGGAGGACATCGTGGAGACAAAGTAGCTGGAGATGGCCTTCAGAATGAGCTGGGCCG
CTGTCTGCTTCGGGAACCCGTTCCTGCCGCTGCCAATGGATGGGAAGGCGATGGATTTCAGCTTTCTGTC
ATCAGCTAGAGCCAAGCAGTTTTTCACCGTCTTTTCTAGAAGTTCTTCACATTTGTCTGCACCCCAGACA
GGACTATTACAGTGGATCACAAACTTGGCAGGCAGGCCATGGCCTGCACTAATAGCAGCTCCAGCTACCT
CCAAGGGCCCGTTCTTTTTCCGGAGTTCCAGAACAGCTTCTACAAACTCCTTGCCGCCCTTCTTCTCCAG
TGTGTTTCCTAGGTCATCTTTAAGGTCAATGTCAGCATTGGTAGGATTGATTATGGCCTCCACCTCAAAG
CCGGCTAAATTACTGATTTCACTGTGAATAAGGTTCAGCTTCTGGCCGAGGAAGAGGCTCTTGGTGGAGA
GGACAGTGAAGCCGTCTGTAGGTGTGCCCTCCGTCGTACTGTCTGCGCTGGCCGCCTTGCTCACTTCTCC
CTGCTTCTTC
